Addgene plasmid #77180: ABL2 gRNA (BRDN0001146662)
Purpose: 3rd generation lentiviral gRNA plasmid targeting human ABL2
Depositing lab: John Doench & David Root. Depositing organization: Broad Institute. Publication: Optimized sgRNA design to maximize activity and minimize off-target effects of CRISPR-Cas9. Doench JG, Fusi N, Sullender M, Hegde M, Vaimberg EW, Donovan KF, Smith I, Tothova Z, Wilen C, Orchard R, Virgin HW, Listgarten J, Root DE. Nat Biotechnol. 2016 Jan 18. doi: 10.1038/nbt.3437. PubMed 26780180.
Backbone
  Vector backbone: lentiGuide-Puro
  Backbone manufacturer: Zhang Lab (Addgene plasmid # 52963)
  Vector type: Mammalian Expression, Lentiviral, CRISPR
  Selectable markers: Puromycin
Growth in bacteria
  Bacterial resistance: Ampicillin, 100 μg/mL
  Growth temperature: 37°C
  Growth strain: DH5alpha
  Copy number: High Copy
Gene/Insert
  Gene/Insert name: ABL2 (alt names: ABL2; NM_001136000.2)
  gRNA/shRNA sequence: TGTACACCATCACTCCACAG
  Species: H. sapiens (human)
  Entrez Gene: ABL2 (a.k.a. ABLL, ARG)
  Promoter: hU6
  Cloning method: Unknown
  Sequencing primers: 5′ U6-F; 3′ pS2-R
Terms and licenses: Academic/Nonprofit Terms; Industry Terms: Not Available to Industry
Depositor comments: The gRNA was designed to target the following Genbank reference sequence(s): NM_001136000.2,NM_001136001.1,NM_001168236.1,NM_001168237.1,NM_001168238.1,NM_001168239.1,NM_005158.4,NM_007314.3. Note that this plasmid does NOT contain Cas9. It should be used in conjunction with lentiCas9-Blast (Addgene #52962) or otherwise with cell lines already expressing Cas9. Browse the full kinome gRNA library at http://www.addgene.org/pooled-library/broadgpp-human-kinome/ or visit http://www.broadinstitute.org/rnai/public/ for detailed protocols and information.
How to cite: ABL2 gRNA (BRDN0001146662) was a gift from John Doench & David Root (Addgene plasmid # 77180 ; http://n2t.net/addgene:77180 ; RRID:Addgene_77180)
