[The description below was written by a language model from this plasmid's Addgene catalogue record and pLannotate feature annotations shown in this document.]
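Description:
ABL2 gRNA (BRDN0001146662) is a third-generation lentiviral transfer plasmid built on the lentiGuide-Puro backbone that delivers a single guide RNA against human ABL2 (also known as ARG or ABLL), a member of the Abl tyrosine kinase family. It is propagated in E. coli as a high-copy plasmid using a ColE1/pUC-type origin and ampicillin resistance (β-lactamase). The backbone also retains an f1 origin, an SV40 origin and poly(A) signal, and remnants of lac and T7/T3 promoter elements, which play no role in the payload.

The viral cassette is arranged as a self-inactivating HIV-1 vector. An RSV promoter fused to a truncated 5' LTR drives Tat-independent transcription of the genomic RNA in packaging cells. This is followed by the Ψ packaging signal with a partial gag region, the Rev response element for nuclear export, and a cPPT/CTS that aids nuclear import of the reverse-transcribed genome. The cassette ends in a ΔU3 3' LTR, which disables LTR promoter activity after integration. Within this frame, a human U6 RNA polymerase III promoter expresses the ABL2-specific spacer joined to the Streptococcus pyogenes Cas9 guide scaffold. Downstream, an EF-1α core promoter with its intron A drives puromycin N-acetyltransferase for selection of transduced mammalian cells, and a WPRE enhances transcript expression.

The plasmid does not encode Cas9, so it must be used with a separate Cas9 vector or in cells that already express the nuclease. The guide was designed to match multiple ABL2 reference transcripts and belongs to a human kinome gRNA collection, making it suited to knockout of ABL2 in human cells.
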