Features (pLannotate 1.2.2; 29 found; start..end, strand, type, name):
     14..80      +  CDS            small t antigen (fragment): SV40 (simian virus 40) small t antigen
    106..317     +  promoter       EF-1α core promoter: core promoter for human elongation factor EF-1α
    318..1256    +  intron         EF-1α intron A: intron upstream of the start codon of human EF-1α
   1278..1877    +  CDS            PuroR (fragment): puromycin N-acetyltransferase; pac from Streptomyces; confers resistance to puromycin
   1893..2481    +  misc_feature   WPRE: woodchuck hepatitis virus posttranscriptional regulatory element
   2532..2551    +  misc_feature   cPPT/CTS (fragment): central polypurine tract and central termination sequence of HIV-1
   2553..2786    +  LTR            3' LTR (ΔU3): self-inactivating 3' long terminal repeat (LTR) from HIV-1
   2864..2985    +  polyA_signal   SV40 poly(A) signal: SV40 polyadenylation signal
   3025..3160    +  rep_origin     SV40 ori: SV40 origin of replication
   3181..3199    -  promoter       T7 promoter: promoter for bacteriophage T7 RNA polymerase
   3207..3362    +  CDS            lacZα (fragment): LacZα fragment of β-galactosidase; lacZ fragment
   3367..3795    +  rep_origin     f1 ori (sequence partly withheld): f1 bacteriophage origin of replication; arrow indicates direction of (+) strand synthesis
   3848..3952    +  promoter       AmpR promoter: bla
   3953..4813    +  CDS            AmpR: β-lactamase; bla; confers resistance to ampicillin, carbenicillin, and related antibiotics
   4984..5572    +  rep_origin     ori: high-copy-number ColE1/pMB1/pBR322/pUC origin of replication
   5755..5847    +  CDS            lacI (fragment): lac repressor; lacI; The lac repressor binds to the lac operator to inhibit transcription in E. coli. This inhibition can be relieved by adding lactose or isopropyl-β-D-thiogalactopyranoside (IPTG).
   5860..5881    +  protein_bind   CAP binding site: CAP binding activates transcription in the presence of cAMP. E. coli catabolite activator protein
   5896..5926    +  promoter       lac promoter: promoter for the E. coli lac operon
   5934..5950    +  protein_bind   lac operator: The lac repressor binds to the lac operator to inhibit transcription in E. coli. This inhibition can be relieved by adding lactose or isopropyl-β-D-thiogalactopyranoside (IPTG). lac repressor encoded by lacI
   5995..6013    +  promoter       T3 promoter: promoter for bacteriophage T3 RNA polymerase
   6041..6267    +  promoter       RSV promoter: Rous sarcoma virus enhancer/promoter
   6268..6448    +  LTR            5' LTR (truncated): truncated 5' long terminal repeat (LTR) from HIV-1
   6495..6620    +  misc_feature   HIV-1 Ψ: packaging signal of human immunodeficiency virus type 1
   6604..6967    +  CDS            HIV-1 gag (fragment): gag protein from human immunodeficiency virus 1; gag
   7113..7346    +  misc_feature   RRE: The Rev response element (RRE) of HIV-1 allows for Rev-dependent mRNA export from the nucleus to the cytoplasm.
   7723..7749    +  CDS            Rev (fragment): human immunodeficiency virus 1 (HIV-1) Rev protein; rev; enhances nuclear export of unspliced and incompletely spliced viral mRNAs
   7753..7993    +  promoter       U6 promoter: RNA polymerase III promoter for human U6 snRNA
   8023..8098    +  misc_RNA       gRNA scaffold: guide RNA scaffold for the Streptococcus pyogenes CRISPR/Cas9 system
   8154..8271    +  misc_feature   cPPT/CTS: central polypurine tract and central termination sequence of HIV-1
>Addgene plasmid #77180 | ABL2 gRNA (BRDN0001146662) | addgene full sequence | sequence record 187268 | Addgene Assembled Sequence
CCCGGGTGCAAAGATGGATAAAGTTTTAAACAGAGAGGAATCTTTGCAGCTAATGGACCTTCTAGGTCTT
GAAAGGAGTGGGAATTGGCTCCGGTGCCCGTCAGTGGGCAGAGCGCACATCGCCCACAGTCCCCGAGAAG
TTGGGGGGAGGGGTCGGCAATTGATCCGGTGCCTAGAGAAGGTGGCGCGGGGTAAACTGGGAAAGTGATG
TCGTGTACTGGCTCCGCCTTTTTCCCGAGGGTGGGGGAGAACCGTATATAAGTGCAGTAGTCGCCGTGAA
CGTTCTTTTTCGCAACGGGTTTGCCGCCAGAACACAGGTAAGTGCCGTGTGTGGTTCCCGCGGGCCTGGC
CTCTTTACGGGTTATGGCCCTTGCGTGCCTTGAATTACTTCCACCTGGCTGCAGTACGTGATTCTTGATC
CCGAGCTTCGGGTTGGAAGTGGGTGGGAGAGTTCGAGGCCTTGCGCTTAAGGAGCCCCTTCGCCTCGTGC
TTGAGTTGAGGCCTGGCCTGGGCGCTGGGGCCGCCGCGTGCGAATCTGGTGGCACCTTCGCGCCTGTCTC
GCTGCTTTCGATAAGTCTCTAGCCATTTAAAATTTTTGATGACCTGCTGCGACGCTTTTTTTCTGGCAAG
ATAGTCTTGTAAATGCGGGCCAAGATCTGCACACTGGTATTTCGGTTTTTGGGGCCGCGGGCGGCGACGG
GGCCCGTGCGTCCCAGCGCACATGTTCGGCGAGGCGGGGCCTGCGAGCGCGGCCACCGAGAATCGGACGG
GGGTAGTCTCAAGCTGGCCGGCCTGCTCTGGTGCCTGGCCTCGCGCCGCCGTGTATCGCCCCGCCCTGGG
CGGCAAGGCTGGCCCGGTCGGCACCAGTTGCGTGAGCGGAAAGATGGCCGCTTCCCGGCCCTGCTGCAGG
GAGCTCAAAATGGAGGACGCGGCGCTCGGGAGAGCGGGCGGGTGAGTCACCCACACAAAGGAAAAGGGCC
TTTCCGTCCTCAGCCGTCGCTTCATGTGACTCCACGGAGTACCGGGCGCCGTCCAGGCACCTCGATTAGT
TCTCGAGCTTTTGGAGTACGTCGTCTTTAGGTTGGGGGGAGGGGTTTTATGCGATGGAGTTTCCCCACAC
TGAGTGGGTGGAGACTGAAGTTAGGCCAGCTTGGCACTTGATGTAATTCTCCTTGGAATTTGCCCTTTTT
GAGTTTGGATCTTGGTTCATTCTCAAGCCTCAGACAGTGGTTCAAAGTTTTTTTCTTCCATTTCAGGTGT
CGTGACGTACGGCCACCATGACCGAGTACAAGCCCACGGTGCGCCTCGCCACCCGCGACGACGTCCCCAG
GGCCGTACGCACCCTCGCCGCCGCGTTCGCCGACTACCCCGCCACGCGCCACACCGTCGATCCGGACCGC
CACATCGAGCGGGTCACCGAGCTGCAAGAACTCTTCCTCACGCGCGTCGGGCTCGACATCGGCAAGGTGT
GGGTCGCGGACGACGGCGCCGCCGTGGCGGTCTGGACCACGCCGGAGAGCGTCGAAGCGGGGGCGGTGTT
CGCCGAGATCGGCCCGCGCATGGCCGAGTTGAGCGGTTCCCGGCTGGCCGCGCAGCAACAGATGGAAGGC
CTCCTGGCGCCGCACCGGCCCAAGGAGCCCGCGTGGTTCCTGGCCACCGTCGGAGTCTCGCCCGACCACC
AGGGCAAGGGTCTGGGCAGCGCCGTCGTGCTCCCCGGAGTGGAGGCGGCCGAGCGCGCCGGGGTGCCCGC
CTTCCTGGAGACCTCCGCGCCCCGCAACCTCCCCTTCTACGAGCGGCTCGGCTTCACCGTCACCGCCGAC
GTCGAGGTGCCCGAAGGACCGCGCACCTGGTGCATGACCCGCAAGCCCGGTGCCTGAACGCGTTAAGTCG
ACAATCAACCTCTGGATTACAAAATTTGTGAAAGATTGACTGGTATTCTTAACTATGTTGCTCCTTTTAC
GCTATGTGGATACGCTGCTTTAATGCCTTTGTATCATGCTATTGCTTCCCGTATGGCTTTCATTTTCTCC
TCCTTGTATAAATCCTGGTTGCTGTCTCTTTATGAGGAGTTGTGGCCCGTTGTCAGGCAACGTGGCGTGG
TGTGCACTGTGTTTGCTGACGCAACCCCCACTGGTTGGGGCATTGCCACCACCTGTCAGCTCCTTTCCGG
GACTTTCGCTTTCCCCCTCCCTATTGCCACGGCGGAACTCATCGCCGCCTGCCTTGCCCGCTGCTGGACA
GGGGCTCGGCTGTTGGGCACTGACAATTCCGTGGTGTTGTCGGGGAAATCATCGTCCTTTCCTTGGCTGC
TCGCCTGTGTTGCCACCTGGATTCTGCGCGGGACGTCCTTCTGCTACGTCCCTTCGGCCCTCAATCCAGC
GGACCTTCCTTCCCGCGGCCTGCTGCCGGCTCTGCGGCCTCTTCCGCGTCTTCGCCTTCGCCCTCAGACG
AGTCGGATCTCCCTTTGGGCCGCCTCCCCGCGTCGACTTTAAGACCAATGACTTACAAGGCAGCTGTAGA
TCTTAGCCACTTTTTAAAAGAAAAGGGGGGACTGGAAGGGCTAATTCACTCCCAACGAAGACAAGATCTG
CTTTTTGCTTGTACTGGGTCTCTCTGGTTAGACCAGATCTGAGCCTGGGAGCTCTCTGGCTAACTAGGGA
ACCCACTGCTTAAGCCTCAATAAAGCTTGCCTTGAGTGCTTCAAGTAGTGTGTGCCCGTCTGTTGTGTGA
CTCTGGTAACTAGAGATCCCTCAGACCCTTTTAGTCAGTGTGGAAAATCTCTAGCAGTACGTATAGTAGT
TCATGTCATCTTATTATTCAGTATTTATAACTTGCAAAGAAATGAATATCAGAGAGTGAGAGGAACTTGT
TTATTGCAGCTTATAATGGTTACAAATAAAGCAATAGCATCACAAATTTCACAAATAAAGCATTTTTTTC
ACTGCATTCTAGTTGTGGTTTGTCCAAACTCATCAATGTATCTTATCATGTCTGGCTCTAGCTATCCCGC
CCCTAACTCCGCCCATCCCGCCCCTAACTCCGCCCAGTTCCGCCCATTCTCCGCCCCATGGCTGACTAAT
TTTTTTTATTTATGCAGAGGCCGAGGCCGCCTCGGCCTCTGAGCTATTCCAGAAGTAGTGAGGAGGCTTT
TTTGGAGGCCTAGGGACGTACCCAATTCGCCCTATAGTGAGTCGTATTACGCGCGCTCACTGGCCGTCGT
TTTACAACGTCGTGACTGGGAAAACCCTGGCGTTACCCAACTTAATCGCCTTGCAGCACATCCCCCTTTC
GCCAGCTGGCGTAATAGCGAAGAGGCCCGCACCGATCGCCCTTCCCAACAGTTGCGCAGCCTGAATGGCG
AATGGG
[124 nt withheld, positions 3367-3490]
C
[91 nt withheld, positions 3492-3582]
A
[49 nt withheld, positions 3584-3632]
CCTTTGACGTTGGAGTCCACGTTCTTT
[37 nt withheld, positions 3660-3696]
ACCCTATCTCGGTCTATTCTTTTGATTTATAAGGGATTTTGCCGATTTCGGCCTATTGGTTAAAAAATGA
GCTGATTTAACAAAAATTTAACGCGAATTTTAACAAAATATTAACGCTTACAATTTAGGTGGCACTTTTC
GGGGAAATGTGCGCGGAACCCCTATTTGTTTATTTTTCTAAATACATTCAAATATGTATCCGCTCATGAG
ACAATAACCCTGATAAATGCTTCAATAATATTGAAAAAGGAAGAGTATGAGTATTCAACATTTCCGTGTC
GCCCTTATTCCCTTTTTTGCGGCATTTTGCCTTCCTGTTTTTGCTCACCCAGAAACGCTGGTGAAAGTAA
AAGATGCTGAAGATCAGTTGGGTGCACGAGTGGGTTACATCGAACTGGATCTCAACAGCGGTAAGATCCT
TGAGAGTTTTCGCCCCGAAGAACGTTTTCCAATGATGAGCACTTTTAAAGTTCTGCTATGTGGCGCGGTA
TTATCCCGTATTGACGCCGGGCAAGAGCAACTCGGTCGCCGCATACACTATTCTCAGAATGACTTGGTTG
AGTACTCACCAGTCACAGAAAAGCATCTTACGGATGGCATGACAGTAAGAGAATTATGCAGTGCTGCCAT
AACCATGAGTGATAACACTGCGGCCAACTTACTTCTGACAACGATCGGAGGACCGAAGGAGCTAACCGCT
TTTTTGCACAACATGGGGGATCATGTAACTCGCCTTGATCGTTGGGAACCGGAGCTGAATGAAGCCATAC
CAAACGACGAGCGTGACACCACGATGCCTGTAGCAATGGCAACAACGTTGCGCAAACTATTAACTGGCGA
ACTACTTACTCTAGCTTCCCGGCAACAATTAATAGACTGGATGGAGGCGGATAAAGTTGCAGGACCACTT
CTGCGCTCGGCCCTTCCGGCTGGCTGGTTTATTGCTGATAAATCTGGAGCCGGTGAGCGTGGGTCTCGCG
GTATCATTGCAGCACTGGGGCCAGATGGTAAGCCCTCCCGTATCGTAGTTATCTACACGACGGGGAGTCA
GGCAACTATGGATGAACGAAATAGACAGATCGCTGAGATAGGTGCCTCACTGATTAAGCATTGGTAACTG
TCAGACCAAGTTTACTCATATATACTTTAGATTGATTTAAAACTTCATTTTTAATTTAAAAGGATCTAGG
TGAAGATCCTTTTTGATAATCTCATGACCAAAATCCCTTAACGTGAGTTTTCGTTCCACTGAGCGTCAGA
CCCCGTAGAAAAGATCAAAGGATCTTCTTGAGATCCTTTTTTTCTGCGCGTAATCTGCTGCTTGCAAACA
AAAAAACCACCGCTACCAGCGGTGGTTTGTTTGCCGGATCAAGAGCTACCAACTCTTTTTCCGAAGGTAA
CTGGCTTCAGCAGAGCGCAGATACCAAATACTGTTCTTCTAGTGTAGCCGTAGTTAGGCCACCACTTCAA
GAACTCTGTAGCACCGCCTACATACCTCGCTCTGCTAATCCTGTTACCAGTGGCTGCTGCCAGTGGCGAT
AAGTCGTGTCTTACCGGGTTGGACTCAAGACGATAGTTACCGGATAAGGCGCAGCGGTCGGGCTGAACGG
GGGGTTCGTGCACACAGCCCAGCTTGGAGCGAACGACCTACACCGAACTGAGATACCTACAGCGTGAGCT
ATGAGAAAGCGCCACGCTTCCCGAAGGGAGAAAGGCGGACAGGTATCCGGTAAGCGGCAGGGTCGGAACA
GGAGAGCGCACGAGGGAGCTTCCAGGGGGAAACGCCTGGTATCTTTATAGTCCTGTCGGGTTTCGCCACC
TCTGACTTGAGCGTCGATTTTTGTGATGCTCGTCAGGGGGGCGGAGCCTATGGAAAAACGCCAGCAACGC
GGCCTTTTTACGGTTCCTGGCCTTTTGCTGGCCTTTTGCTCACATGTTCTTTCCTGCGTTATCCCCTGAT
TCTGTGGATAACCGTATTACCGCCTTTGAGTGAGCTGATACCGCTCGCCGCAGCCGAACGACCGAGCGCA
GCGAGTCAGTGAGCGAGGAAGCGGAAGAGCGCCCAATACGCAAACCGCCTCTCCCCGCGCGTTGGCCGAT
TCATTAATGCAGCTGGCACGACAGGTTTCCCGACTGGAAAGCGGGCAGTGAGCGCAACGCAATTAATGTG
AGTTAGCTCACTCATTAGGCACCCCAGGCTTTACACTTTATGCTTCCGGCTCGTATGTTGTGTGGAATTG
TGAGCGGATAACAATTTCACACAGGAAACAGCTATGACCATGATTACGCCAAGCGCGCAATTAACCCTCA
CTAAAGGGAACAAAAGCTGGAGCTGCAAGCTTAATGTAGTCTTATGCAATACTCTTGTAGTCTTGCAACA
TGGTAACGATGAGTTAGCAACATGCCTTACAAGGAGAGAAAAAGCACCGTGCATGCCGATTGGTGGAAGT
AAGGTGGTACGATCGTGCCTTATTAGGAAGGCAACAGACGGGTCTGACATGGATTGGACGAACCACTGAA
TTGCCGCATTGCAGAGATATTGTATTTAAGTGCCTAGCTCGATACATAAACGGGTCTCTCTGGTTAGACC
AGATCTGAGCCTGGGAGCTCTCTGGCTAACTAGGGAACCCACTGCTTAAGCCTCAATAAAGCTTGCCTTG
AGTGCTTCAAGTAGTGTGTGCCCGTCTGTTGTGTGACTCTGGTAACTAGAGATCCCTCAGACCCTTTTAG
TCAGTGTGGAAAATCTCTAGCAGTGGCGCCCGAACAGGGACTTGAAAGCGAAAGGGAAACCAGAGGAGCT
CTCTCGACGCAGGACTCGGCTTGCTGAAGCGCGCACGGCAAGAGGCGAGGGGCGGCGACTGGTGAGTACG
CCAAAAATTTTGACTAGCGGAGGCTAGAAGGAGAGAGATGGGTGCGAGAGCGTCAGTATTAAGCGGGGGA
GAATTAGATCGCGATGGGAAAAAATTCGGTTAAGGCCAGGGGGAAAGAAAAAATATAAATTAAAACATAT
AGTATGGGCAAGCAGGGAGCTAGAACGATTCGCAGTTAATCCTGGCCTGTTAGAAACATCAGAAGGCTGT
AGACAAATACTGGGACAGCTACAACCATCCCTTCAGACAGGATCAGAAGAACTTAGATCATTATATAATA
CAGTAGCAACCCTCTATTGTGTGCATCAAAGGATAGAGATAAAAGACACCAAGGAAGCTTTAGACAAGAT
AGAGGAAGAGCAAAACAAAAGTAAGACCACCGCACAGCAAGCGGCCGCTGATCTTCAGACCTGGAGGAGG
AGATATGAGGGACAATTGGAGAAGTGAATTATATAAATATAAAGTAGTAAAAATTGAACCATTAGGAGTA
GCACCCACCAAGGCAAAGAGAAGAGTGGTGCAGAGAGAAAAAAGAGCAGTGGGAATAGGAGCTTTGTTCC
TTGGGTTCTTGGGAGCAGCAGGAAGCACTATGGGCGCAGCGTCAATGACGCTGACGGTACAGGCCAGACA
ATTATTGTCTGGTATAGTGCAGCAGCAGAACAATTTGCTGAGGGCTATTGAGGCGCAACAGCATCTGTTG
CAACTCACAGTCTGGGGCATCAAGCAGCTCCAGGCAAGAATCCTGGCTGTGGAAAGATACCTAAAGGATC
AACAGCTCCTGGGGATTTGGGGTTGCTCTGGAAAACTCATTTGCACCACTGCTGTGCCTTGGAATGCTAG
TTGGAGTAATAAATCTCTGGAACAGATTTGGAATCACACGACCTGGATGGAGTGGGACAGAGAAATTAAC
AATTACACAAGCTTAATACACTCCTTAATTGAAGAATCGCAAAACCAGCAAGAAAAGAATGAACAAGAAT
TATTGGAATTAGATAAATGGGCAAGTTTGTGGAATTGGTTTAACATAACAAATTGGCTGTGGTATATAAA
ATTATTCATAATGATAGTAGGAGGCTTGGTAGGTTTAAGAATAGTTTTTGCTGTACTTTCTATAGTGAAT
AGAGTTAGGCAGGGATATTCACCATTATCGTTTCAGACCCACCTCCCAACCCCGAGGGGACCCAGAGAGG
GCCTATTTCCCATGATTCCTTCATATTTGCATATACGATACAAGGCTGTTAGAGAGATAATTAGAATTAA
TTTGACTGTAAACACAAAGATATTAGTACAAAATACGTGACGTAGAAAGTAATAATTTCTTGGGTAGTTT
GCAGTTTTAAAATTATGTTTTAAAATGGACTATCATATGCTTACCGTAACTTGAAAGTATTTCGATTTCT
TGGCTTTATATATCTTGTGGAAAGGACGAAACACCGTGTACACCATCACTCCACAGGTTTTAGAGCTAGA
AATAGCAAGTTAAAATAAGGCTAGTCCGTTATCAACTTGAAAAAGTGGCACCGAGTCGGTGCTTTTTTAA
GCTTGGCGTAACTAGATCTTGAGACAAATGGCAGTATTCATCCACAATTTTAAAAGAAAAGGGGGGATTG
GGGGGTACAGTGCAGGGGAAAGAATAGTAGACATAATAGCAACAGACATACAAACTAAAGAATTACAAAA
ACAAATTACAAAAATTCAAAATTTTCGGGTTTATTACAGGGACAGCAGAGATCCACTTTGGCGCCGGCTC
GAGGGGG
