>Addgene plasmid #77180 | ABL2 gRNA (BRDN0001146662) | depositor partial sequence | sequence record 144640 | Target Sequence
TGTACACCATCACTCCACAG
