>Addgene plasmid #77180 | ABL2 gRNA (BRDN0001146662) | addgene partial sequence | sequence record 187267 | hU6-F
TAGAAAGTAATAATTTCTTGGGTAGTTTGCAGTTTTAAAATTATGTTTTAAAATGGACTATCATATGCTT
ACCGTAACTTGAAAGTATTTCGATTTCTTGGCTTTATATATCTTGTGGAAAGGACGAAACACCGTGTACA
CCATCACTCCACAGTTTTAGAGCTAGAAATAGCAAGTTAAAATAAGGCTAGTCCGTTATCAACTTGAAAA
AGTGGCACCGAGTCGGTGCTTTTTTAAGCTTGGCGTAACTAGATCTTGAGACAAATGGCAGTATTCATCC
ACAATTTTAAAAGAAAAGGGGGGATTGGGGGGTACAGTGCAGGGGAAAGAATAGTAGACATAATAGCAAC
AGACATACAAACTAAAGAATTACAAAAACAAATTACAAAAATTCAAAATTTTCGGGTTTATTACAGGGAC
AGCAGAGATCCACTTTGGCGCCGGCTCGAGGGGGCCCGGGTGCAAAGATGGATAAAGTTTTAAACAGAGA
GGAATCTTTGCAGCTAATGGACCTTCTAGGTCTTGAAAGGAGTGGGAATTGGCTCCGGTGCCCGTCAGTG
GGCAGAGCGC
